>Addgene plasmid #169120 | His-SUMO-hDDI2_pET11a | addgene full sequence | sequence record 332237 | Addgene NGS Result
TAATACGACTCACTATAGGGGAATTGTGAGCGGATAACAATTCCCCTCTAGAAATAATTTTGTTTAACTT
TAAGAAGGAGATATACATATGGGCAGCAGCCATCACCATCACCATCACGGCAGCGGTCTGGTTCCGCGTG
GCAGCGCGAGCATGAGCGACAGCGAAGTTAATCAGGAAGCGAAGCCGGAAGTGAAACCGGAAGTTAAGCC
GGAAACCCACATTAACCTGAAAGTGAGCGACGGCAGCAGCGAGATCTTCTTTAAGATTAAGAAAACCACC
CCGCTGCGTCGTCTGATGGAGGCGTTCGCGAAACGTCAGGGCAAGGAAATGGACAGCCTGCGTTTTCTGT
ACGATGGTATCCGTATTCAAGCGGACCAGACCCCGGAAGACCTGGATATGGAGGACAACGATATCATTGA
AGCGCACCGTGAGCAAATCGGTGGCGGTATGCTGCTGACCGTGTATTGCGTTCGTCGTGATCTGAGCGAG
GTGACCTTCAGCCTGCAGGTTGACGCGGATTTCGAACTGCACAACTTTCGTGCGCTGTGCGAGCTGGAAA
GCGGTATCCCGGCGGCGGAAAGCCAAATTGTTTATGCGGAGCGTCCGCTGACCGACAACCACCGTAGCCT
GGCGAGCTATGGCCTGAAAGACGGTGATGTGGTTATTCTGCGTCAAAAGGAGAACGCGGACCCGCGTCCG
CCGGTGCAGTTCCCGAACCTGCCGCGTATCGACTTTAGCAGCATCGCGGTTCCGGGTACCAGCAGCCCGC
GTCAACGTCAGCCGCCGGGTACCCAGCAAAGCCACAGCAGCCCGGGTGAAATCACCAGCAGCCCGCAGGG
TCTGGATAACCCGGCGCTGCTGCGTGACATGCTGCTGGCGAACCCGCACGAACTGAGCCTGCTGAAAGAA
CGTAACCCGCCGCTGGCGGAAGCGCTGCTGAGCGGTGATCTGGAGAAGTTTAGCCGTGTGCTGGTTGAAC
AGCAACAGGACCGTGCGCGTCGTGAGCAAGAACGTATTCGTCTGTTCAGCGCGGACCCGTTTGATCTGGA
GGCGCAGGCGAAAATCGAGGAAGATATTCGTCAACAGAACATCGAGGAAAACATGACCATTGCGATGGAG
GAAGCGCCGGAAAGCTTCGGCCAAGTGGTTATGCTGTACATCAACTGCAAAGTGAACGGCCACCCGGTGA
AGGCGTTTGTTGATAGCGGTGCGCAAATGACCATCATGAGCCAGGCGTGCGCGGAGCGTTGCAACATTAT
GCGTCTGGTGGACCGTCGTTGGGCGGGTATCGCGAAAGGCGTTGGTACCCAGAAGATCATTGGCCGTGTG
CACCTGGCGCAAGTTCAGATTGAGGGTGATTTCCTGCCGTGCAGCTTTAGCATCCTGGAGGAACAACCGA
TGGACATGCTGCTGGGCCTGGATATGCTGAAGCGTCACCAGTGCAGCATCGACCTGAAGAAAAACGTGCT
GGTTATTGGCACCACCGGTAGCCAGACCACCTTCCTGCCGGAAGGTGAACTGCCGGAGTGCGCGCGTCTG
GCGTATGGCGCGGGTCGTGAAGACGTTCGTCCGGAGGAAATCGCGGACCAAGAACTGGCGGAGGCGCTGC
AAAAGAGCGCGGAAGATGCGGAACGTCAGAAACCGTAGGGATCCGGCTGCTAACAAAGCCCGAAAGGAAG
CTGAGTTGGCTGCTGCCACCGCTGAGCAATAACTAGCATAACCCCTTGGGGCCTCTAAACGGGTCTTGAG
GGGTTTTTTGCTGAAAGGAGGAACTATATCCGGATATCCCGCAAGAGGCCCGGCAGTACCGGCATAACCA
AGCCTATGCCTACAGCATCCAGGGTGACGGTGCCGAGGATGACGATGAGCGCATTGTTAGATTTCATACA
CGGTGCCTGACTGCGTTAGCAATTTAACTGTGATAAACTACCGCATTAAAGCTTATCGATGATAAGCTGT
CAAACATGAGAATTCTTGAAGACGAAAGGGCCTCGTGATACGCCTATTTTTATAGGTTAATGTCATGATA
ATAATGGTTTCTTAGACGTCAGGTGGCACTTTTCGGGGAAATGTGCGCGGAACCCCTATTTGTTTATTTT
TCTAAATACATTCAAATATGTATCCGCTCATGAGACAATAACCCTGATAAATGCTTCAATAATATTGAAA
AAGGAAGAGTATGAGTATTCAACATTTCCGTGTCGCCCTTATTCCCTTTTTTGCGGCATTTTGCCTTCCT
GTTTTTGCTCACCCAGAAACGCTGGTGAAAGTAAAAGATGCTGAAGATCAGTTGGGTGCACGAGTGGGTT
ACATCGAACTGGATCTCAACAGCGGTAAGATCCTTGAGAGTTTTCGCCCCGAAGAACGTTTTCCAATGAT
GAGCACTTTTAAAGTTCTGCTATGTGGCGCGGTATTATCCCGTGTTGACGCCGGGCAAGAGCAACTCGGT
CGCCGCATACACTATTCTCAGAATGACTTGGTTGAGTACTCACCAGTCACAGAAAAGCATCTTACGGATG
GCATGACAGTAAGAGAATTATGCAGTGCTGCCATAACCATGAGTGATAACACTGCGGCCAACTTACTTCT
GACAACGATCGGAGGACCGAAGGAGCTAACCGCTTTTTTGCACAACATGGGGGATCATGTAACTCGCCTT
GATCGTTGGGAACCGGAGCTGAATGAAGCCATACCAAACGACGAGCGTGACACCACGATGCCTGCAGCAA
TGGCAACAACGTTGCGCAAACTATTAACTGGCGAACTACTTACTCTAGCTTCCCGGCAACAATTAATAGA
CTGGATGGAGGCGGATAAAGTTGCAGGACCACTTCTGCGCTCGGCCCTTCCGGCTGGCTGGTTTATTGCT
GATAAATCTGGAGCCGGTGAGCGTGGGTCTCGCGGTATCATTGCAGCACTGGGGCCAGATGGTAAGCCCT
CCCGTATCGTAGTTATCTACACGACGGGGAGTCAGGCAACTATGGATGAACGAAATAGACAGATCGCTGA
GATAGGTGCCTCACTGATTAAGCATTGGTAACTGTCAGACCAAGTTTACTCATATATACTTTAGATTGAT
TTAAAACTTCATTTTTAATTTAAAAGGATCTAGGTGAAGATCCTTTTTGATAATCTCATGACCAAAATCC
CTTAACGTGAGTTTTCGTTCCACTGAGCGTCAGACCCCGTAGAAAAGATCAAAGGATCTTCTTGAGATCC
TTTTTTTCTGCGCGTAATCTGCTGCTTGCAAACAAAAAAACCACCGCTACCAGCGGTGGTTTGTTTGCCG
GATCAAGAGCTACCAACTCTTTTTCCGAAGGTAACTGGCTTCAGCAGAGCGCAGATACCAAATACTGTCC
TTCTAGTGTAGCCGTAGTTAGGCCACCACTTCAAGAACTCTGTAGCACCGCCTACATACCTCGCTCTGCT
AATCCTGTTACCAGTGGCTGCTGCCAGTGGCGATAAGTCGTGTCTTACCGGGTTGGACTCAAGACGATAG
TTACCGGATAAGGCGCAGCGGTCGGGCTGAACGGGGGGTTCGTGCACACAGCCCAGCTTGGAGCGAACGA
CCTACACCGAACTGAGATACCTACAGCGTGAGCTATGAGAAAGCGCCACGCTTCCCGAAGGGAGAAAGGC
GGACAGGTATCCGGTAAGCGGCAGGGTCGGAACAGGAGAGCGCACGAGGGAGCTTCCAGGGGGAAACGCC
TGGTATCTTTATAGTCCTGTCGGGTTTCGCCACCTCTGACTTGAGCGTCGATTTTTGTGATGCTCGTCAG
GGGGGCGGAGCCTATGGAAAAACGCCAGCAACGCGGCCTTTTTACGGTTCCTGGCCTTTTGCTGGCCTTT
TGCTCACATGTTCTTTCCTGCGTTATCCCCTGATTCTGTGGATAACCGTATTACCGCCTTTGAGTGAGCT
GATACCGCTCGCCGCAGCCGAACGACCGAGCGCAGCGAGTCAGTGAGCGAGGAAGCGGAAGAGCGCCTGA
TGCGGTATTTTCTCCTTACGCATCTGTGCGGTATTTCACACCGCAATGGTGCACTCTCAGTACAATCTGC
TCTGATGCCGCATAGTTAAGCCAGTATACACTCCGCTATCGCTACGTGACTGGGTCATGGCTGCGCCCCG
ACACCCGCCAACACCCGCTGACGCGCCCTGACGGGCTTGTCTGCTCCCGGCATCCGCTTACAGACAAGCT
GTGACCGTCTCCGGGAGCTGCATGTGTCAGAGGTTTTCACCGTCATCACCGAAACGCGCGAGGCAGCTGC
GGTAAAGCTCATCAGCGTGGTCGTGAAGCGATTCACAGATGTCTGCCTGTTCATCCGCGTCCAGCTCGTT
GAGTTTCTCCAGAAGCGTTAATGTCTGGCTTCTGATAAAGCGGGCCATGTTAAGGGCGGTTTTTTCCTGT
TTGGTCACTGATGCCTCCGTGTAAGGGGGATTTCTGTTCATGGGGGTAATGATACCGATGAAACGAGAGA
GGATGCTCACGATACGGGTTACTGATGATGAACATGCCCGGTTACTGGAACGTTGTGAGGGTAAACAACT
GGCGGTATGGATGCGGCGGGACCAGAGAAAAATCACTCAGGGTCAATGCCAGCGCTTCGTTAATACAGAT
GTAGGTGTTCCACAGGGTAGCCAGCAGCATCCTGCGATGCAGATCCGGAACATAATGGTGCAGGGCGCTG
ACTTCCGCGTTTCCAGACTTTACGAAACACGGAAACCGAAGACCATTCATGTTGTTGCTCAGGTCGCAGA
CGTTTTGCAGCAGCAGTCGCTTCACGTTCGCTCGCGTATCGGTGATTCATTCTGCTAACCAGTAAGGCAA
CCCCGCCAGCCTAGCCGGGTCCTCAACGACAGGAGCACGATCATGCGCACCCGTGGCCAGGACCCAACGC
TGCCCGAGATGCGCCGCGTGCGGCTGCTGGAGATGGCGGACGCGATGGATATGTTCTGCCAAGGGTTGGT
TTGCGCATTCACAGTTCTCCGCAAGAATTGATTGGCTCCAATTCTTGGAGTGGTGAATCCGTTAGCGAGG
TGCCGCCGGCTTCCATTCAGGTCGAGGTGGCCCGGCTCCATGCACCGCGACGCAACGCGGGGAGGCAGAC
AAGGTATAGGGCGGCGCCTACAATCCATGCCAACCCGTTCCATGTGCTCGCCGAGGCGGCATAAATCGCC
GTGACGATCAGCGGTCCAATGATCGAAGTTAGGCTGGTAAGAGCCGCGAGCGATCCTTGAAGCTGTCCCT
GATGGTCGTCATCTACCTGCCTGGACAGCATGGCCTGCAACGCGGGCATCCCGATGCCGCCGGAAGCGAG
AAGAATCATAATGGGGAAGGCCATCCAGCCTCGCGTCGCGAACGCCAGCAAGACGTAGCCCAGCGCGTCG
GCCGCCATGCCGGCGATAATGGCCTGCTTCTCGCCGAAACGTTTGGTGGCGGGACCAGTGACGAAGGCTT
GAGCGAGGGCGTGCAAGATTCCGAATACCGCAAGCGACAGGCCGATCATCGTCGCGCTCCAGCGAAAGCG
GTCCTCGCCGAAAATGACCCAGAGCGCTGCCGGCACCTGTCCTACGAGTTGCATGATAAAGAAGACAGTC
ATAAGTGCGGCGACGATAGTCATGCCCCGCGCCCACCGGAAGGAGCTGACTGGGTTGAAGGCTCTCAAGG
GCATCGGTCGAGATCCCGGTGCCTAATGAGTGAGCTAACTTACATTAATTGCGTTGCGCTCACTGCCCGC
TTTCCAGTCGGGAAACCTGTCGTGCCAGCTGCATTAATGAATCGGCCAACGCGCGGGGAGAGGCGGTTTG
CGTATTGGGCGCCAGGGTGGTTTTTCTTTTCACCAGTGAGACGGGCAACAGCTGATTGCCCTTCACCGCC
TGGCCCTGAGAGAGTTGCAGCAAGCGGTCCACGCTGGTTTGCCCCAGCAGGCGAAAATCCTGTTTGATGG
TGGTTAACGGCGGGATATAACATGAGCTGTCTTCGGTATCGTCGTATCCCACTACCGAGATATCCGCACC
AACGCGCAGCCCGGACTCGGTAATGGCGCGCATTGCGCCCAGCGCCATCTGATCGTTGGCAACCAGCATC
GCAGTGGGAACGATGCCCTCATTCAGCATTTGCATGGTTTGTTGAAAACCGGACATGGCACTCCAGTCGC
CTTCCCGTTCCGCTATCGGCTGAATTTGATTGCGAGTGAGATATTTATGCCAGCCAGCCAGACGCAGACG
CGCCGAGACAGAACTTAATGGGCCCGCTAACAGCGCGATTTGCTGGTGACCCAATGCGACCAGATGCTCC
ACGCCCAGTCGCGTACCGTCTTCATGGGAGAAAATAATACTGTTGATGGGTGTCTGGTCAGAGACATCAA
GAAATAACGCCGGAACATTAGTGCAGGCAGCTTCCACAGCAATGGCATCCTGGTCATCCAGCGGATAGTT
AATGATCAGCCCACTGACGCGTTGCGCGAGAAGATTGTGCACCGCCGCTTTACAGGCTTCGACGCCGCTT
CGTTCTACCATCGACACCACCACGCTGGCACCCAGTTGATCGGCGCGAGATTTAATCGCCGCGACAATTT
GCGACGGCGCGTGCAGGGCCAGACTGGAGGTGGCAACGCCAATCAGCAACGACTGTTTGCCCGCCAGTTG
TTGTGCCACGCGGTTGGGAATGTAATTCAGCTCCGCCATCGCCGCTTCCACTTTTTCCCGCGTTTTCGCA
GAAACGTGGCTGGCCTGGTTCACCACGCGGGAAACGGTCTGATAAGAGACACCGGCATACTCTGCGACAT
CGTATAACGTTACTGGTTTCACATTCACCACCCTGAATTGACTCTCTTCCGGGCGCTATCATGCCATACC
GCGAAAGGTTTTGCGCCATTCGATGGTGTCCGGGATCTCGACGCTCTCCCTTATGCGACTCCTGCATTAG
GAAGCAGCCCAGTAGTAGGTTGAGGCCGTTGAGCACCGCCGCCGCAAGGAATGGTGCATGCAAGGAGATG
GCGCCCAACAGTCCCCCGGCCACGGGGCCTGCCACCATACCCACGCCGAAACAAGCGCTCATGAGCCCGA
AGTGGCGAGCCCGATCTTCCCCATCGGTGATGTCGGCGATATAGGCGCCAGCAACCGCACCTGTGGCGCC
GGTGATGCCGGCCACGATGCGTCCGGCGTAGAGGATCGAGATCTCGATCCCGCGAAAT
Features (pLannotate 1.2.2; 21 found; start..end, strand, type, name):
      1..19      +  promoter       T7 promoter: promoter for bacteriophage T7 RNA polymerase
     20..44      +  protein_bind   lac operator: The lac repressor binds to the lac operator to inhibit transcription in E. coli. This inhibition can be relieved by adding lactose or isopropyl-β-D-thiogalactopyranoside (IPTG). lac repressor encoded by lacI
     59..81      +  RBS            RBS: efficient ribosome binding site from bacteriophage T7 gene 10 (Olins and Rangwala, 1989)
    101..118     +  CDS            7xHis (fragment): 6xHis affinity tag
    152..445     +  CDS            SMT3: SMT3_YEAST - Experimental evidence at protein level: Swiss-Prot protein existence level 1. Not known; suppressor of MIF2 mutations. From Saccharomyces cerevisiae (strain ATCC 204508 / S288c) (Baker's yeast).
    449..1645    +  CDS            DDI2: DDI2_HUMAN - Experimental evidence at protein level: Swiss-Prot protein existence level 1. Aspartic protease that mediates the cleavage of NFE2L1/NRF1 at 'Leu-104', thereby promoting release of NFE2L1/NRF1 from the endoplasmic reticulum membrane (PubMed:27676298, PubMed:27528193). Ubiquitination of NFE2L1/NRF1 is a prerequisite for cleavage, suggesting that DDI2 specifically recognizes and binds ubiquitinated NFE2L1/NRF1 (PubMed:27528193). Seems to act as a proteasomal shuttle which links the proteasome and replication fork proteins like RTF2 (Probable). Required, with DDI1, for cellular survi
   1656..1705    +  CDS            SET1 (fragment): solubility-enhancement tag derived from T7 phage gene 10B
   1713..1760    +  terminator     T7 terminator: transcription terminator for bacteriophage T7 RNA polymerase
   1783..1887    -  CDS            TcR (fragment): tetracycline efflux protein; tet; confers resistance to tetracycline
   1935..1963    -  promoter       tet promoter: E. coli promoter for tetracycline efflux protein gene
   2076..2180    +  promoter       AmpR promoter: bla
   2181..3041    +  CDS            AmpR: β-lactamase; bla; confers resistance to ampicillin, carbenicillin, and related antibiotics
   3212..3800    +  rep_origin     ori: high-copy-number ColE1/pMB1/pBR322/pUC origin of replication
   3986..4125    -  misc_feature   bom: basis of mobility region from pBR322
   4227..4418    -  CDS            rop: Rop protein, which maintains plasmids at low copy number; rop
   4435..4815    +  CDS            YPB1_ECOLX: Protein predicted: Swiss-Prot protein existence level 4. From Escherichia coli.
   5057..5681    -  CDS            TcR (fragment): tetracycline efflux protein; tet; confers resistance to tetracycline
   5696..5717    -  protein_bind   CAP binding site: CAP binding activates transcription in the presence of cAMP. E. coli catabolite activator protein
   5730..6812    -  CDS            lacI: lac repressor; lacI; The lac repressor binds to the lac operator to inhibit transcription in E. coli. This inhibition can be relieved by adding lactose or isopropyl-β-D-thiogalactopyranoside (IPTG).
   6813..6890    -  promoter       lacI promoter: lacI
   6898..7177    -  CDS            TcR (fragment): tetracycline efflux protein; tet; confers resistance to tetracycline
