[The description below was written by a language model from this plasmid's Addgene catalogue record and pLannotate feature annotations shown in this document.]
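Description:
His-SUMO-hDDI2_pET11a is a bacterial expression plasmid built on the pET-11a backbone for producing recombinant human DDI2 in E. coli. The 7.2 kb sequenced record shows the standard pET architecture: a ColE1/pMB1-type origin accompanied by the bom region and the rop gene, an AmpR (β-lactamase) cassette for ampicillin selection, and a plasmid-borne lacI gene with its own promoter. Several non-contiguous fragments of the tetracycline resistance gene and its promoter are annotated, which are remnants of the pBR322 ancestry rather than a functional marker. The catalogue lists the plasmid as high copy, although the presence of rop would normally moderate copy number.

The expression cassette is driven by a T7 promoter followed directly by a lac operator and the T7 gene 10 ribosome binding site, so transcription requires a host supplying T7 RNA polymerase and is held off by lac repressor until induced with IPTG. The open reading frame begins with a polyhistidine affinity tag, followed by yeast SMT3 (SUMO) and then the human DDI2 coding sequence, with a T7 terminator downstream. The short fragment annotated as a T7 gene 10-derived solubility tag between DDI2 and the terminator is probably residual vector sequence, and the record does not show whether it is translated. His-SUMO fusions generally aid solubility and metal-affinity purification, and SUMO can be removed by a SUMO-specific protease.

DDI2 is an aspartic protease that cleaves ubiquitinated NFE2L1/NRF1. The stated purpose is simply protein expression, consistent with producing purified DDI2 for biochemical study of this activity.
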