Addgene plasmid #169120: His-SUMO-hDDI2_pET11a
Purpose: expression of protein
Depositing lab: Barbara Dirac-Svejstrup. Depositing organization: Francis Crick Institute. Publication: DDI2 Is a Ubiquitin-Directed Endoprotease Responsible for Cleavage of Transcription Factor NRF1. Dirac-Svejstrup AB, Walker J, Faull P, Encheva V, Akimov V, Puglia M, Perkins D, Kumper S, Hunjan SS, Blagoev B, Snijders AP, Powell DJ, Svejstrup JQ. Mol Cell. 2020 Jul 16;79(2):332-341.e7. doi: 10.1016/j.molcel.2020.05.035. Epub 2020 Jun 9. PubMed 32521225.
Backbone
  Vector backbone: pET-11a
  Vector type: Bacterial Expression
Growth in bacteria
  Bacterial resistance: Ampicillin, 100 μg/mL
  Growth temperature: 37°C
  Growth strain: DH5alpha
  Copy number: High Copy
Gene/Insert
  Gene/Insert name: hDDI
  Species: H. sapiens (human)
  Entrez Gene: DDI2
  Cloning method: Unknown
  Sequencing primers: 5′ Unknown
Terms and licenses: Academic/Nonprofit Terms; Industry Terms: Not Available to Industry
How to cite: His-SUMO-hDDI2_pET11a was a gift from Barbara Dirac-Svejstrup (Addgene plasmid # 169120 ; http://n2t.net/addgene:169120 ; RRID:Addgene_169120)
